Addgene plasmid #26222: pJFRC12-10XUAS-IVS-myr::GFP
Depositing lab: Gerald Rubin. Depositing organization: HHMI, Janelia Research Campus. Publication: Refinement of tools for targeted gene expression in Drosophila. Pfeiffer BD, Ngo TT, Hibbard KL, Murphy C, Jenett A, Truman JW, Rubin GM. Genetics. 2010 Oct;186(2):735-55. doi: 10.1534/genetics.110.119917. Epub 2010 Aug 9. PubMed 20697123.
Backbone
  Vector backbone: pJFRC-MUH
  Backbone size w/o insert (bp): 7904
  Vector type: Insect Expression
Growth in bacteria
  Bacterial resistance: Ampicillin, 100 μg/mL
  Growth temperature: 37°C
  Growth strain: DH5alpha
  Copy number: High Copy
Gene/Insert
  Gene/Insert name: myr::GFP
  Species: D. melanogaster (fly)
  Insert size (bp): 978
  Cloning method: Restriction Enzyme; 5′ cloning site XhoI (not destroyed); 3′ cloning site XbaI (not destroyed)
  Sequencing primers: 5′ hsp70 F: GAGCGCCGGAGTATAAATAGAG; 3′ SV40 R: CCATTCATCAGTTCCATAGG
Terms and licenses: Academic/Nonprofit Terms; Industry Terms: Not Available to Industry
How to cite: pJFRC12-10XUAS-IVS-myr::GFP was a gift from Gerald Rubin (Addgene plasmid # 26222 ; http://n2t.net/addgene:26222 ; RRID:Addgene_26222)
