[The description below was written by a language model from this plasmid's Addgene catalogue record.]
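Description:
pJFRC12-10XUAS-IVS-myr::GFP is an insect expression plasmid built on the pJFRC-MUH backbone (about 7.9 kb without insert) and intended for GAL4-dependent reporter expression in Drosophila melanogaster. In bacteria it is maintained as a high-copy plasmid under ampicillin selection. The record does not list the bacterial origin, any fly transformation marker, or any integration elements, and no feature table is provided, so these aspects of the backbone cannot be described from the available information.

The payload is a 978 bp myr::GFP insert cloned between XhoI and XbaI sites, both of which are preserved. As the name indicates, the coding sequence lies downstream of ten copies of the upstream activating sequence (10XUAS), the binding site for the yeast GAL4 transcription factor, followed by an intervening sequence (IVS), an intron typically included to improve mRNA processing and expression. The sequencing primers listed in the record, which are named for hsp70 and SV40, suggest that the insert is flanked by an hsp70-derived basal promoter region upstream and an SV40-derived 3′ region downstream, although these parts are not explicitly catalogued. The myr::GFP fusion attaches a myristoylation signal to GFP, which targets the fluorescent protein to membranes, so that cell outlines and fine processes are labelled rather than the cytoplasm alone.

The plasmid belongs to a series developed to refine tools for targeted gene expression in Drosophila. It is suited to serve as a membrane-targeted fluorescent reporter whose expression pattern is set by whichever GAL4 driver it is combined with.
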