>Addgene plasmid #26222 | pJFRC12-10XUAS-IVS-myr::GFP | addgene partial sequence | sequence record 32337 | 26222 with HS_promoter_R (CAGCTGCGCTTGTTTATTTG)
TTTGCTTGTTTGAATTGAATTGTCGCTCCGTAGACGAAGCGCCTCTATTTATACTCCGGCGCTCGACGTC
GCTAGCGCTAGAGTCTCCGCTCGGAGGACAGTACTCCGCTCGGAGGACAGTACTCCGCTCGGAGGACAGT
ACTCCGCTCGGAGGACAGTACTCCGCTCGGAGGACAGTACTCCGACCTGCAGGCATGCCCTAGGGCTAGA
GTCTCCGCTCGGAGGACAGTACTCCGCTCGGAGGACAGTACTCCGCTCGGAGGACAGTACTCCGCTCGGA
GGACAGTACTCCGCTCGGAGGACAGTACTCCGACCTGCAGGCATGCAAGCTTGCGGCCCTGGCCACGGGT
GCGCATGATCGTGCTCCTGTCGTTGAGGACCCGGCTAGGCTGGCGGGGTTGCCTTACTGGTTAGCAGAAT
GAATCACCGATACGCGAGCGAACGTGAAGCGACTGCTGCTGCAAAACGTCTGCGACCTGAGCAACAACAT
GAATGGTCTTCGGTTTCCGTGTTTCGTAAAGTCTGGAAACGCGGAAGTCAGCGCCCTGCACCATTATGTT
CCGGAGGCGCGCCCTAGTTCCAGTGAAATCCAAGCATTTTCTAAATTAAATGTATTCTTATTATTATAGT
TGTTATTTTTGATATATATAAACAACACTATTATGCCCACCATTTTTTTGAGATGCATCTACACAAGGAA
CAAACACTGGATGTCACTTTCAGTTCAAATTGTAACGCTAATCACTCCGAACAGGTCACAAAAAATTACC
TTAAAAAGTCATAATATTAAATTAGAATAAATATAGCTGTGAGGGAAATATATACAAATATATTGGAGCA
AATAAATTGTACATACAAATATTTATTACTAATTTCTATTGAGACGAAATGAACCACTCGGAACCATTTG
AGCGAACCGAATCGCGCGGAACTAACGACAGTCGCTCCAAG
