>Addgene plasmid #26222 | pJFRC12-10XUAS-IVS-myr::GFP | addgene partial sequence | sequence record 32338 | 26222 with SV40pa-R
AACAACAATTGCATTCATTTTATGTTTCAGGTTCAGGGGGAGGTGTGGGAGGTTTTTTAAAGCAAGTAAA
ACCTCTACAAATGTGGTATGGCTGATTATGATCTCTAGTCAAGGCACTATACATCAAATATTTTTCCATA
ATTTTCTTGTATAGCAGTGCAGCTTTTTCCTTTGTGGTGTAAATAGCAAAGCAAGCAAGAGTTCTATTAC
TAAACACAGCATGACTCAAAAAACTTAGCAATTCTGAAGGAAAGTCCTTGGGGTCTTCTACCTTTCTCTT
CTTTTTTGGAGGAGTAGAATGTTGAGAGTCAGCAGTAGCCTCATCATCACTAGATGGCATTTCTTCTGAG
CAAAACAGGTTTTCCTCATTAAAGGCATTCCACCACTGCTCCCATTCATCAGTTCCATAGGTTGGAATCT
AAAATACACAAACAATTAGAATCAGTAGTTTAACACATTATACACTTAAAAATTTTATATTTACCTTAGA
GCTTTAAATCTCTGTAGGTAGTTTGTCCAATTATGTCACACCACAGAAGTAAGGTTCCTTCACAAAGATC
CTCTAGATTACTTGTAGAGCTCATCCATGCCGTGTGTAATACCAGCTGCGGTCACAAACTCCAGCAACAC
CATGTGGTCCCGCTTTTCATTGGGGTCCTTGCTCAACGCGGACTGTGTGGAAAGGTAGTGATTGTCTGGC
AAGAGAACTGGGCCATCTCCAATGGGTGTGTTCTGTTGGTAATGATCTGCAAGTTGCACGGAACCGTCCT
CTATGTTGTGGCGAATCTTGAAGTTAACCTTTATTCCGTTTTTCTGCTTATCTGCCATTATATACACATT
ATGCGAGTTGTAGTTGTATTCCAA
