LOCUS       Exported 8882 bp ds-DNA circular SYN 12-MAY-2021
DEFINITION  synthetic circular DNA
ACCESSION   .
VERSION     .
KEYWORDS    pJFRC12-10XUAS-IVS-myr::GFP
SOURCE      synthetic DNA construct
  ORGANISM  synthetic DNA construct
REFERENCE   1 (bases 1 to 8882)
  AUTHORS   Pfeiffer BD, Ngo TT, Hibbard KL, Murphy C, Jenett A, Truman JW,
            Rubin GM
  TITLE     Refinement of Tools for Targeted Gene Expression in Drosophila.
  JOURNAL   Genetics. 2010 Aug 9. ():.
  PUBMED    20697123
REFERENCE   2 (bases 1 to 8882)
  AUTHORS   .
  TITLE     Direct Submission
  JOURNAL   Exported May 12, 2021 from SnapGene Server 1.1.58
            http://www.snapgene.com
FEATURES             Location/Qualifiers
     source          1..8882
                     /organism="synthetic DNA construct"
                     /mol_type="other DNA"
     promoter        31..135
                     /gene="bla"
                     /label=AmpR promoter
     CDS             136..996
                     /codon_start=1
                     /gene="bla"
                     /product="beta-lactamase"
                     /label=AmpR
                     /note="confers resistance to ampicillin, carbenicillin, and
                     related antibiotics"
                     /translation="MSIQHFRVALIPFFAAFCLPVFAHPETLVKVKDAEDQLGARVGYI
                     ELDLNSGKILESFRPEERFPMMSTFKVLLCGAVLSRIDAGQEQLGRRIHYSQNDLVEYS
                     PVTEKHLTDGMTVRELCSAAITMSDNTAANLLLTTIGGPKELTAFLHNMGDHVTRLDRW
                     EPELNEAIPNDERDTTMPVAMATTLRKLLTGELLTLASRQQLIDWMEADKVAGPLLRSA
                     LPAGWFIADKSGAGERGSRGIIAALGPDGKPSRIVVIYTTGSQATMDERNRQIAEIGAS
                     LIKHW"
     primer_bind     complement(354..373)
                     /label=Amp-R
                     /note="Ampicillin resistance gene, reverse primer"
     rep_origin      1167..1755
                     /direction=RIGHT
                     /label=ori
                     /note="high-copy-number ColE1/pMB1/pBR322/pUC origin of
                     replication"
     primer_bind     1656..1675
                     /label=pBR322ori-F
                     /note="pBR322 origin, forward primer"
     protein_bind    1842..1911
                     /label=attB
                     /bound_moiety="phage phi-C31 integrase"
                     /note="attB site for the phi-C31 integrase (Groth et al.,
                     2000)"
     primer_bind     complement(2136..2154)
                     /label=pCasper-F
                     /note="Drosophila mini-white gene, reverse primer"
     CDS             join(2606..2677,3079..3352,3427..4081,4143..4458,4662..4793
                     ,4864..5478)
                     /codon_start=1
                     /gene="white"
                     /product="Drosophila white gene eye color pigment"
                     /label=mini-white
                     /note="This is a modified version of the white gene lacking
                     part of the first intron."
                     /translation="MGQEDQELLIRGGSKHPSAEHLNNGDSGAASQSCINQGFGQAKNY
                     GTLRPPSPPEDSGSGSGQLAENLTYAWHNMDIFGAVNQPGSGWRQLVNRTRGLFCNERH
                     IPAPRKHLLKNVCGVAYPGELLAVMGSSGAGKTTLLNALAFRSPQGIQVSPSGMRLLNG
                     QPVDAKEMQARCAYVQQDDLFIGSLTAREHLIFQAMVRMPRHLTYRQRVARVDQVIQEL
                     SLSKCQHTIIGVPGRVKGLSGGERKRLAFASEALTDPPLLICDEPTSGLDSFTAHSVVQ
                     VLKKLSQKGKTVILTIHQPSSELFELFDKILLMAEGRVAFLGTPSEAVDFFSYVGAQCP
                     TNYNPADFYVQVLAVVPGREIESRDRIAKICDNFAISKVARDMEQLLATKNLEKPLEQP
                     ENGYTYKATWFMQFRAVLWRSWLSVLKEPLLVKVRLIQTTMVAILIGLIFLGQQLTQVG
                     VMNINGAIFLFLTNMTFQNVFATINVFTSELPVFMREARSRLYRCDTYFLGKTIAELPL
                     FLTVPLVFTAIAYPMIGLRAGVLHFFNCLALVTLVANVSTSFGYLISCASSSTSMALSV
                     GPPVIIPFLLFGGFFLNSGSVPVYLKWLSYLSWFRYANEGLLINQWADVEPGEISCTSS
                     NTTCPSSGKVILETLNFSAADLPLDYVGLAILIVSFRVLAYLALRLRARRKE"
     protein_bind    6508..6602
                     /label=5X UAS
                     /bound_moiety="GAL4"
                     /note="five tandem copies of the ""ScaI site"" 17-mer
                     CGGAGTACTGTCCTCCG, an upstream activating sequence (UAS)
                     that efficiently binds yeast Gal4 (Webster et al., 1988;
                     Pfeiffer et al., 2010)"
     protein_bind    6636..6730
                     /label=5X UAS
                     /bound_moiety="GAL4"
                     /note="five tandem copies of the ""ScaI site"" 17-mer
                     CGGAGTACTGTCCTCCG, an upstream activating sequence (UAS)
                     that efficiently binds yeast Gal4 (Webster et al., 1988;
                     Pfeiffer et al., 2010)"
     promoter        6761..6999
                     /label=hsp70 promoter
                     /note="Drosophila melanogaster hsp70Bb promoter"
     primer_bind     6946..6967
                     /label=pCasper-hs
                     /note="Drosophila Hsp70 promoter, forward primer"
     intron          7014..7080
                     /label=Mhc intron
                     /note="modified Drosophila myosin heavy chain intron 16
                     (Pfeiffer et al., 2010)"
     CDS             7365..8078
                     /codon_start=1
                     /product="green fluorescent protein"
                     /label=GFP
                     /translation="MSKGEELFTGVVPILVELDGDVNGHKFSVSGEGEGDATYGKLTLK
                     FICTTGKLPVPWPTLVTTLTYGVQCFSRYPDHMKQHDFFKSAMPEGYVQERTIFFKDDG
                     NYKTRAEVKFEGDTLVNRIELKGIDFKEDGNILGHKLEYNYNSHNVYIMADKQKNGIKV
                     NFKIRHNIEDGSVQLADHYQQNTPIGDGPVLLPDNHYLSTQSALSKDPNEKRDHMVLLE
                     FVTAAGITHGMDELYK"
     intron          8165..8230
                     /label=small t intron
                     /note="SV40 (simian virus 40) small t antigen intron"
     CDS             8360..8380
                     /codon_start=1
                     /product="nuclear localization signal of SV40 (simian virus
                     40) large T antigen"
                     /label=SV40 NLS
                     /translation="PKKKRKV"
     polyA_signal    8652..8786
                     /label=SV40 poly(A) signal
                     /note="SV40 polyadenylation signal"
     primer_bind     complement(8689..8708)
                     /label=SV40pA-R
                     /note="SV40 polyA, reverse primer"
     primer_bind     8743..8762
                     /label=EBV-rev
                     /note="SV40 polyA terminator, reverse primer"
     primer_bind     complement(8828..8846)
                     /label=pBRforEco
                     /note="pBR322 vectors, upsteam of EcoRI site, forward
                     primer"
ORIGIN
        1 gactcaggtg gcacttttcg gggaaatgtg cgcggaaccc ctatttgttt atttttctaa
       61 atacattcaa atatgtatcc gctcatgaga caataaccct gataaatgct tcaataatat
      121 tgaaaaagga agagtatgag tattcaacat ttccgtgtcg cccttattcc cttttttgcg
      181 gcattttgcc ttcctgtttt tgctcaccca gaaacgctgg tgaaagtaaa agatgctgaa
      241 gatcagttgg gtgcacgagt gggttacatc gaactggatc tcaacagcgg taagatcctt
      301 gagagttttc gccccgaaga acgttttcca atgatgagca cttttaaagt tctgctatgt
      361 ggcgcggtat tatcccgtat tgacgccggg caagagcaac tcggtcgccg catacactat
      421 tctcagaatg acttggttga gtactcacca gtcacagaaa agcatcttac ggatggcatg
      481 acagtaagag aattatgcag tgctgccata accatgagtg ataacactgc ggccaactta
      541 cttctgacaa cgatcggagg accgaaggag ctaaccgctt ttttgcacaa catgggggat
      601 catgtaactc gccttgatcg ttgggaaccg gagctgaatg aagccatacc aaacgacgag
      661 cgtgacacca cgatgcctgt agcaatggca acaacgttgc gcaaactatt aactggcgaa
      721 ctacttactc tagcttcccg gcaacaatta atagactgga tggaggcgga taaagttgca
      781 ggaccacttc tgcgctcggc ccttccggct ggctggttta ttgctgataa atctggagcc
      841 ggtgagcgtg ggtctcgcgg tatcattgca gcactggggc cagatggtaa gccctcccgt
      901 atcgtagtta tctacacgac ggggagtcag gcaactatgg atgaacgaaa tagacagatc
      961 gctgagatag gtgcctcact gattaagcat tggtaactgt cagaccaagt ttactcatat
     1021 atactttaga ttgatttaaa acttcatttt taatttaaaa ggatctaggt gaagatcctt
     1081 tttgataatc tcatgaccaa aatcccttaa cgtgagtttt cgttccactg agcgtcagac
     1141 cccgtagaaa agatcaaagg atcttcttga gatccttttt ttctgcgcgt aatctgctgc
     1201 ttgcaaacaa aaaaaccacc gctaccagcg gtggtttgtt tgccggatca agagctacca
     1261 actctttttc cgaaggtaac tggcttcagc agagcgcaga taccaaatac tgttcttcta
     1321 gtgtagccgt agttaggcca ccacttcaag aactctgtag caccgcctac atacctcgct
     1381 ctgctaatcc tgttaccagt ggctgctgcc agtggcgata agtcgtgtct taccgggttg
     1441 gactcaagac gatagttacc ggataaggcg cagcggtcgg gctgaacggg gggttcgtgc
     1501 acacagccca gcttggagcg aacgacctac accgaactga gatacctaca gcgtgagcta
     1561 tgagaaagcg ccacgcttcc cgaagggaga aaggcggaca ggtatccggt aagcggcagg
     1621 gtcggaacag gagagcgcac gagggagctt ccagggggaa acgcctggta tctttatagt
     1681 cctgtcgggt ttcgccacct ctgacttgag cgtcgatttt tgtgatgctc gtcagggggg
     1741 cggagcctat ggaaaaacgc cagcaacgcg gcctttttac ggttcctggc cttttgctgg
     1801 ccttttgctc acatgttacc gtcgacgatg taggtcacgg tctcgaagcc gcggtgcggg
     1861 tgccagggcg tgcccttggg ctccccgggc gcgtactcca cctcacccat ctggtccatc
     1921 atgatgaacg ggtcgaggtg gcggtagttg atcccggcga acgcgcggcg caccgggaag
     1981 ccctcgccct cgaaaccgct gggcgcggtg gtcacggtga gcacgggacg tgcgacggcg
     2041 tcggcgggtg cggatacgcg gggcagcgtc agcgggttct cgacggtcac ggcgggcatg
     2101 tcgacaagcc gaacatatgg gcgcgcctag tatgtatgta agttaataaa acccattttt
     2161 gcggaaagta gataaaaaaa acattttttt tttttactgc actggatatc attgaactta
     2221 tctgatcagt tttaaattta cttcgatcca agggtatttg atgtaccagg ttctttcgat
     2281 tacctctcac tcaaaatgac attccactca aagtcagcgc tgtttgcctc cttctctgtc
     2341 cacagaaata tcgccgtctc tttcgccgct gcgtccgcta tctctttcgc caccgtttgt
     2401 agcgttacgt agcgtcaatg tccgccttca gttgcatttt gtcagcggtt tcgtgacgaa
     2461 gctccaagcg gtttacgcca tcaattaaac acaaagtgct gtgccaaaac tcctctcgct
     2521 tcttattttt gtttgttttt tgagtgattg gggtggtgat tggttttggg tgggtaagca
     2581 ggggaaagtg tgaaaaatcc cggcaatggg ccaagaggat caggagctat taattcgcgg
     2641 aggcagcaaa cacccatctg ccgagcatct gaacaatgtg agtagtacat gtgcatacat
     2701 cttaagttca cttgatctat aggaactgcg attgcaacat caaattgtat gcggcgtgag
     2761 aactgcgacc cacaaaaatc ccaaaccgca attgcacaaa caaatagtga cacgaaacag
     2821 attattctgg tagctgttct cgctatataa gacaattttt gagatcatat catgatcaag
     2881 acatctaaag gcattcattt tcgactatat tcttttttac aaaaaatata acaaccagat
     2941 attttaagct gatcctagat gcacaaaaaa taaataaaag tataaaccta cttcgtagga
     3001 tacttcgggg tactttttgt tcggggttag atgagcataa cgctagtagt tgatatttga
     3061 gatcccctat cattgcaggg tgacagcgga gcggcttcgc agagctgcat taaccagggc
     3121 ttcgggcagg ccaaaaacta cggcacgctc cggccaccca gtccgccgga ggactccggt
     3181 tcagggagcg gccaactagc cgagaacctc acctatgcct ggcacaatat ggacatcttt
     3241 ggggcggtca atcagccggg ctccggatgg cggcagctgg tcaaccggac acgcggacta
     3301 ttctgcaacg agcgacacat accggcgccc aggaaacatt tgctcaagaa cggtgagttt
     3361 ctattcgcag tcggctgatc tgtgtgaaat cttaataaag ggtccaatta ccaatttgaa
     3421 actcagtttg cggcgtggcc tatccgggcg aacttttggc cgtgatgggc agttccggtg
     3481 ccggaaagac gaccctgctg aatgcccttg cctttcgatc gccgcagggc atccaagtat
     3541 cgccatccgg gatgcgactg ctcaatggcc aacctgtgga cgccaaggag atgcaggcca
     3601 ggtgcgccta tgtccagcag gatgacctct ttatcggctc cctaacggcc agggaacacc
     3661 tgattttcca agccatggtg cggatgccac gacatctgac ctatcggcag cgagtggccc
     3721 gcgtggatca ggtgatccag gagctttcgc tcagcaaatg tcagcacacg atcatcggtg
     3781 tgcccggcag ggtgaaaggt ctgtccggcg gagaaaggaa gcgtctggca ttcgcctccg
     3841 aggctctaac cgatccgccg cttctgatct gcgatgagcc cacctccgga ctggactcct
     3901 ttaccgccca cagcgtcgtc caggtgctga agaagctgtc gcagaagggc aagaccgtca
     3961 tcctgaccat tcatcagccg tcttccgagc tgtttgagct ctttgacaag atccttctga
     4021 tggccgaggg cagggtagct ttcttgggca ctcccagcga agccgtcgac ttcttttcct
     4081 agtgagttcg atgtgtttat taagggtatc tagtattaca taacatctca actcctatcc
     4141 agcgtgggtg cccagtgtcc taccaactac aatccggcgg acttttacgt acaggtgttg
     4201 gccgttgtgc ccggacggga gatcgagtcc cgtgatcgga tcgccaagat atgcgacaat
     4261 tttgccatta gcaaagtagc ccgggatatg gagcagttgt tggccaccaa aaatctggag
     4321 aagccactgg agcagccgga gaatgggtac acctacaagg ccacctggtt catgcagttc
     4381 cgggcggtcc tgtggcgatc ctggctgtcg gtgctcaagg aaccactcct cgtaaaagtg
     4441 cgacttattc agacaacggt gagtggttcc agtggaaaca aatgatataa cgcttacaat
     4501 tcttggaaac aaattcgcta gattttagat agaattgcct gattccacac ccttcttagt
     4561 ttttttcaat gagatgtata gtttatagtt ttgcagaaga taaataaatt tcatttaact
     4621 cgcgaatatt aatgagatgc gagtaacatt ttaatttgca gatggttgcc atcttgattg
     4681 gcctcatctt tttgggccaa caactcacgc aagtgggtgt gatgaatatc aacggagcca
     4741 tcttcctctt cctgaccaac atgacctttc aaaacgtctt tgccacgata aatgtaagtc
     4801 atgtttagaa tacatttgca tttcaataat ttactaactt tctaatgaat cgattcgatt
     4861 taggtgttca cctcagagct gccagttttt atgagggagg cccgaagtcg actttatcgc
     4921 tgtgacacat actttctggg caaaacgatt gccgaattgc cgctttttct cacagtgcca
     4981 ctggtcttca cggcgattgc ctatccgatg atcggactgc gggccggagt gctgcacttc
     5041 ttcaactgcc tggcgctggt cactctggtg gccaatgtgt caacgtcctt cggatatcta
     5101 atatcctgcg ccagctcctc gacctcgatg gcgctgtctg tgggtccgcc ggttatcata
     5161 ccattcctgc tctttggcgg cttcttcttg aactcgggct cggtgccagt atacctcaaa
     5221 tggttgtcgt acctctcatg gttccgttac gccaacgagg gtctgctgat taaccaatgg
     5281 gcggacgtgg agccgggcga aattagctgc acatcgtcga acaccacgtg ccccagttcg
     5341 ggcaaggtca tcctggagac gcttaacttc tccgccgccg atctgccgct ggactacgtg
     5401 ggtctggcca ttctcatcgt gagcttccgg gtgctcgcat atctggctct aagacttcgg
     5461 gcccgacgca aggagtagcc gacatatatc cgaaataact gcttgttttt tttttttacc
     5521 attattacca tcgtgtttac tgtttattgc cccctcaaaa agctaatgta attatatttg
     5581 tgccaataaa aacaagatat gacctataga atacaagtat ttccccttcg aacatcccca
     5641 caagtagact ttggatttgt cttctaacca aaagacttac acacctgcat accttacatc
     5701 aaaaactcgt ttatcgctac ataaaacacc gggatatatt ttttatatac atacttttca
     5761 aatcgcgcgc cctcttcata attcacctcc accacaccac gtttcgtagt tgctctttcg
     5821 ctgtctccca cccgctctcc gcaacacatt caccttttgt tcgacgacct tggagcgact
     5881 gtcgttagtt ccgcgcgatt cggttcgctc aaatggttcc gagtggttca tttcgtctca
     5941 atagaaatta gtaataaata tttgtatgta caatttattt gctccaatat atttgtatat
     6001 atttccctca cagctatatt tattctaatt taatattatg actttttaag gtaatttttt
     6061 gtgacctgtt cggagtgatt agcgttacaa tttgaactga aagtgacatc cagtgtttgt
     6121 tccttgtgta gatgcatctc aaaaaaatgg tgggcataat agtgttgttt atatatatca
     6181 aaaataacaa ctataataat aagaatacat ttaatttaga aaatgcttgg atttcactgg
     6241 aactagggcg cgcctccgga acataatggt gcagggcgct gacttccgcg tttccagact
     6301 ttacgaaaca cggaaaccga agaccattca tgttgttgct caggtcgcag acgttttgca
     6361 gcagcagtcg cttcacgttc gctcgcgtat cggtgattca ttctgctaac cagtaaggca
     6421 accccgccag cctagccggg tcctcaacga caggagcacg atcatgcgca cccgtggcca
     6481 gggccgcaag cttgcatgcc tgcaggtcgg agtactgtcc tccgagcgga gtactgtcct
     6541 ccgagcggag tactgtcctc cgagcggagt actgtcctcc gagcggagta ctgtcctccg
     6601 agcggagact ctagccctag ggcatgcctg caggtcggag tactgtcctc cgagcggagt
     6661 actgtcctcc gagcggagta ctgtcctccg agcggagtac tgtcctccga gcggagtact
     6721 gtcctccgag cggagactct agcgctagcg acgtcgagcg ccggagtata aatagaggcg
     6781 cttcgtctac ggagcgacaa ttcaattcaa acaagcaaag tgaacacgtc gctaagcgaa
     6841 agctaagcaa ataaacaagc gcagctgaac aagctaaaca atctgcagta aagtgcaagt
     6901 taaagtgaat caattaaaag taaccagcaa ccaagtaaat caactgcaac tactgaaatc
     6961 tgccaagaag taattattga atacaagaag agaactctga atagatctaa aaggtaggtt
     7021 caaccactga tgcctaggca caccgaaacg actaacccta attcttatcc tttacttcag
     7081 gcggccgcgg ctcgagaatc aaaatgggca acaaatgctg cagcaagcga caggatcagg
     7141 aactggcact ggcctatccc actgggggct acaagaaatc cgactacacc tttggccaga
     7201 cgcacatcaa cagcagcggc ggcggcaaca tgggcggcgt tcttggccag aagcataaca
     7261 acggtggctc gctggactcg cgctacacgc ccgatcccaa tcatcggggt ccgttgaaaa
     7321 tcggcggaaa gggcggcgtt gacatcatca gaccacgcgg atccatgtcc aaaggtgaag
     7381 aactgtttac cggagtagtc ccgatattgg ttgaactcga cggcgatgtc aacggtcata
     7441 aattcagtgt gtccggcgag ggtgagggcg acgccacata cggtaagctg acgttgaagt
     7501 tcatatgcac cacgggcaag ctgcccgtgc catggccgac gttggtcacg acgctgacgt
     7561 atggtgtcca gtgtttcagc cgttaccccg atcatatgaa gcagcatgac tttttcaagt
     7621 cggcgatgcc ggagggatac gttcaagaga ggaccatttt cttcaaggat gacggcaact
     7681 ataagacgcg agcggaggtg aaatttgaag gcgacacact cgttaaccgt attgagttga
     7741 agggcattga ttttaaggag gatggcaaca ttctgggcca taagttggaa tacaactaca
     7801 actcgcataa tgtgtatata atggcagata agcagaaaaa cggaataaag gttaacttca
     7861 agattcgcca caacatagag gacggttccg tgcaacttgc agatcattac caacagaaca
     7921 cacccattgg agatggccca gttctcttgc cagacaatca ctacctttcc acacagtccg
     7981 cgttgagcaa ggaccccaat gaaaagcggg accacatggt gttgctggag tttgtgaccg
     8041 cagctggtat tacacacggc atggatgagc tctacaagta atctagagga tctttgtgaa
     8101 ggaaccttac ttctgtggtg tgacataatt ggacaaacta cctacagaga tttaaagctc
     8161 taaggtaaat ataaaatttt taagtgtata atgtgttaaa ctactgattc taattgtttg
     8221 tgtattttag attccaacct atggaactga tgaatgggag cagtggtgga atgcctttaa
     8281 tgaggaaaac ctgttttgct cagaagaaat gccatctagt gatgatgagg ctactgctga
     8341 ctctcaacat tctactcctc caaaaaagaa gagaaaggta gaagacccca aggactttcc
     8401 ttcagaattg ctaagttttt tgagtcatgc tgtgtttagt aatagaactc ttgcttgctt
     8461 tgctatttac accacaaagg aaaaagctgc actgctatac aagaaaatta tggaaaaata
     8521 tttgatgtat agtgccttga ctagagatca taatcagcca taccacattt gtagaggttt
     8581 tacttgcttt aaaaaacctc ccacacctcc ccctgaacct gaaacataaa atgaatgcaa
     8641 ttgttgttgt taacttgttt attgcagctt ataatggtta caaataaagc aatagcatca
     8701 caaatttcac aaataaagca tttttttcac tgcattctag ttgtggtttg tccaaactca
     8761 tcaatgtatc ttatcatgtc tggatcgatc tggccggccg tttaaacgaa ttcttgaaga
     8821 cgaaagggcc tcgtgatacg cctattttta taggttaatg tcatgataat aatggtttct
     8881 ta
//
